Addgene plasmid #127318: pcDNA3.1(+)/ACG-nLuc-3XFLAG-CL1/PEST
Purpose: Express 3xFLAG tagged highly destabilized nanoLuciferase (nLuc) protein from ACG start codon
Depositing lab: Jeremy Wilusz. Depositing organization: University of Pennsylvania. Publication: Ribosome queuing enables non-AUG translation to be resistant to multiple protein synthesis inhibitors. Kearse MG, Goldman DH, Choi J, Nwaezeapu C, Liang D, Green KM, Goldstrohm AC, Todd PK, Green R, Wilusz JE. Genes Dev. 2019 Jun 6. pii: gad.324715.119. doi: 10.1101/gad.324715.119. PubMed 31171704.
Backbone
  Vector backbone: pcDNA3.1(+)
  Total vector size (bp): 6154
  Vector type: Mammalian Expression
  Selectable markers: Neomycin (select with G418)
Growth in bacteria
  Bacterial resistance: Ampicillin, 100 μg/mL
  Growth temperature: 37°C
  Growth strain: DH5alpha
  Copy number: High Copy
Gene/Insert
  Gene/Insert name: nanoLuciferase (alt name: nLuc)
  Promoter: CMV
  Tag / fusion protein: 3xFLAG (C terminal on insert); CL1/PEST (C terminal on insert)
  Cloning method: Restriction Enzyme; 5′ cloning site HindIII (not destroyed); 3′ cloning site ApaI (not destroyed)
  Sequencing primers: 5′ CGCAAATGGGCGGTAGGCGTG
Terms and licenses: Academic/Nonprofit Terms; Industry Terms: Not Available to Industry
How to cite: pcDNA3.1(+)/ACG-nLuc-3XFLAG-CL1/PEST was a gift from Jeremy Wilusz (Addgene plasmid # 127318 ; http://n2t.net/addgene:127318 ; RRID:Addgene_127318)
