[The description below was written by a language model from this plasmid's Addgene catalogue record and pLannotate feature annotations shown in this document.]
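Description:
pcDNA3.1(+)/ACG-nLuc-3XFLAG-CL1/PEST is a mammalian expression plasmid of about 6.15 kb built on the pcDNA3.1(+) backbone. It was designed to report on translation that initiates at a non-AUG (ACG) start codon. It is propagated in E. coli through a high-copy ColE1/pUC-type origin with ampicillin resistance (AmpR under its own bla promoter). It also carries an f1 origin for single-stranded DNA production. For selection in mammalian cells, an SV40 early promoter drives the neomycin phosphotransferase gene, terminated by an SV40 poly(A) signal, which allows G418 selection of stable transfectants. Small annotated fragments (ble, lacI, lac promoter/operator, bom, a short HIV-1 LTR-like match) appear to be backbone remnants or annotation matches rather than functional parts.

The payload was cloned between HindIII and ApaI and sits downstream of the CMV immediate-early enhancer and promoter. A T7 promoter also lies upstream of the insert, which could support in vitro transcription. The insert encodes human codon-optimized NanoLuc luciferase. The annotation marks this as a fragment, consistent with replacement of the normal AUG initiator by ACG as stated in the record. NanoLuc is fused at its C terminus to a 3xFLAG epitope, followed by two degradation signals: the CL1 degron, which promotes ubiquitin-dependent turnover, and the PEST region from mouse ornithine decarboxylase. A bovine growth hormone poly(A) signal terminates the transcript.

The tandem degrons make the reporter very short-lived, so luminescence reflects recent protein synthesis rather than accumulated protein. The FLAG tag allows detection by immunoblot. The associated study used the construct to examine how non-AUG initiation responds to protein synthesis inhibitors.
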