Features (pLannotate 1.2.2; 23 found; start..end, strand, type, name):
     61..440     +  enhancer       CMV enhancer: human cytomegalovirus immediate early enhancer
    441..644     +  promoter       CMV promoter: human cytomegalovirus (CMV) immediate early promoter
    640..673     +  LTR            5' LTR (truncated) (fragment): truncated 5' long terminal repeat (LTR) from HIV-1
    689..707     +  promoter       T7 promoter: promoter for bacteriophage T7 RNA polymerase
    777..1287    +  CDS            Nluc (fragment): NanoLuc® luciferase human codon-optimized
   1288..1353    +  CDS            3xFLAG: three tandem FLAG® epitope tags, followed by an enterokinase cleavage site
   1360..1407    +  CDS            hCL1: non-ORF yeast peptide conferring ubiquitin-dependent degradation human codon-optimized
   1402..1530    +  CDS            Odc1 (fragment): DCOR_MOUSE - Also known as Odc. Experimental evidence at protein level: Swiss-Prot protein existence level 1. Catalyzes the first and rate-limiting step of polyamine biosynthesis that converts ornithine into putrescine, which is the precursor for the polyamines, spermidine and spermine. Polyamines are essential for cell proliferation and are implicated in cellular processes, ranging from DNA replication to apoptosis. From Mus musculus (Mouse).
   1580..1804    +  polyA_signal   bGH poly(A) signal: bovine growth hormone polyadenylation signal
   1808..1829    +  promoter       SV40 promoter (fragment): SV40 enhancer and early promoter
   1850..2278    +  rep_origin     f1 ori (sequence partly withheld): f1 bacteriophage origin of replication; arrow indicates direction of (+) strand synthesis
   2292..2621    +  promoter       SV40 promoter: SV40 enhancer and early promoter
   2688..3479    +  CDS            neo: KKA2_KLEPN - Also known as kan, nptII. Experimental evidence at protein level: Swiss-Prot protein existence level 1. Resistance to kanamycin, neomycin, paromomycin, ribostamycin, butirosin and gentamicin B. From Klebsiella pneumoniae.
   3503..3661    +  CDS            ble (fragment): BLE_KLEPN - Experimental evidence at protein level: Swiss-Prot protein existence level 1. Binding protein with a strong affinity to the bleomycin family of antibiotics. Binds to CL990; an antimitotic-antibiotic compound. From Klebsiella pneumoniae.
   3656..3777    +  polyA_signal   SV40 poly(A) signal: SV40 polyadenylation signal
   3850..3866    -  protein_bind   lac operator: The lac repressor binds to the lac operator to inhibit transcription in E. coli. This inhibition can be relieved by adding lactose or isopropyl-β-D-thiogalactopyranoside (IPTG). lac repressor encoded by lacI
   3874..3904    -  promoter       lac promoter: promoter for the E. coli lac operon
   3919..3940    -  protein_bind   CAP binding site: CAP binding activates transcription in the presence of cAMP. E. coli catabolite activator protein
   3953..4045    -  CDS            lacI (fragment): lac repressor; lacI; The lac repressor binds to the lac operator to inhibit transcription in E. coli. This inhibition can be relieved by adding lactose or isopropyl-β-D-thiogalactopyranoside (IPTG).
   4228..4816    -  rep_origin     ori: high-copy-number ColE1/pMB1/pBR322/pUC origin of replication
   4987..5847    -  CDS            AmpR: β-lactamase; bla; confers resistance to ampicillin, carbenicillin, and related antibiotics
   5848..5952    -  promoter       AmpR promoter: bla
   6011..6063    -  misc_feature   bom (fragment): basis of mobility region from pBR322
>Addgene plasmid #127318 | pcDNA3.1(+)/ACG-nLuc-3XFLAG-CL1/PEST | addgene full sequence | sequence record 247777 | Addgene NGS Result
ATCTGCTTAGGGTTAGGCGTTTTGCGCTGCTTCGCGATGTACGGGCCAGATATACGCGTTGACATTGATT
ATTGACTAGTTATTAATAGTAATCAATTACGGGGTCATTAGTTCATAGCCCATATATGGAGTTCCGCGTT
ACATAACTTACGGTAAATGGCCCGCCTGGCTGACCGCCCAACGACCCCCGCCCATTGACGTCAATAATGA
CGTATGTTCCCATAGTAACGCCAATAGGGACTTTCCATTGACGTCAATGGGTGGAGTATTTACGGTAAAC
TGCCCACTTGGCAGTACATCAAGTGTATCATATGCCAAGTACGCCCCCTATTGACGTCAATGACGGTAAA
TGGCCCGCCTGGCATTATGCCCAGTACATGACCTTATGGGACTTTCCTACTTGGCAGTACATCTACGTAT
TAGTCATCGCTATTACCATGGTGATGCGGTTTTGGCAGTACATCAATGGGCGTGGATAGCGGTTTGACTC
ACGGGGATTTCCAAGTCTCCACCCCATTGACGTCAATGGGAGTTTGTTTTGGCACCAAAATCAACGGGAC
TTTCCAAAATGTCGTAACAACTCCGCCCCATTGACGCAAATGGGCGGTAGGCGTGTACGGTGGGAGGTCT
ATATAAGCAGAGCTCTCTGGCTAACTAGAGAACCCACTGCTTACTGGCTTATCGAAATTAATACGACTCA
CTATAGGGAGACCCAAGCTGGCTAGCGTTTAAACTTAAGCTTGGCAATCCGGTACTGTTGGTAAATAAGC
CACCACGGTCTTCACACTCGAAGATTTCGTTGGGGACTGGCGACAGACAGCCGGCTACAACCTGGACCAA
GTCCTTGAACAGGGAGGTGTGTCCAGTTTGTTTCAGAATCTCGGGGTGTCCGTAACTCCGATCCAAAGGA
TTGTCCTGAGCGGTGAAAATGGGCTGAAGATCGACATCCATGTCATCATCCCGTATGAAGGTCTGAGCGG
CGACCAAATGGGCCAGATCGAAAAAATTTTTAAGGTGGTGTACCCTGTGGATGATCATCACTTTAAGGTG
ATCCTGCACTATGGCACACTGGTAATCGACGGGGTTACGCCGAACATGATCGACTATTTCGGACGGCCGT
ATGAAGGCATCGCCGTGTTCGACGGCAAAAAGATCACTGTAACAGGGACCCTGTGGAACGGCAACAAAAT
TATCGACGAGCGCCTGATCAACCCCGACGGCTCCCTGCTGTTCCGAGTAACCATCAACGGAGTGACCGGC
TGGCGGCTGTGCGAACGCATTCTGGCGGACTACAAAGACCATGACGGTGATTATAAAGATCATGACATCG
ATTACAAGGATGACGATGACAAGAATTCTGCTTGCAAGAACTGGTTCAGTAGCTTAAGCCACTTTGTGAT
CCACCTTAACAGCCACGGCTTTCCGCCTGAGGTTGAAGAGCAAGCCGCCGGTACATTGCCTATGTCCTGC
GCACAAGAAAGCGGTATGGACCGGCACCCAGCCGCTTGTGCTTCAGCTCGCATCAACGTCTAAGGCCGCG
ACTCTAGAGGGCCCGTTTAAACCCGCTGATCAGCCTCGACTGTGCCTTCTAGTTGCCAGCCATCTGTTGT
TTGCCCCTCCCCCGTGCCTTCCTTGACCCTGGAAGGTGCCACTCCCACTGTCCTTTCCTAATAAAATGAG
GAAATTGCATCGCATTGTCTGAGTAGGTGTCATTCTATTCTGGGGGGTGGGGTGGGGCAGGACAGCAAGG
GGGAGGATTGGGAAGACAATAGCAGGCATGCTGGGGATGCGGTGGGCTCTATGGCTTCTGAGGCGGAAAG
AACCAGCTGGGGCTCTAGGGGGTATCCCC
[124 nt withheld, positions 1850-1973]
C
[91 nt withheld, positions 1975-2065]
A
[49 nt withheld, positions 2067-2115]
CCTTTGACGTTGGAGTCCACGTTCTTT
[37 nt withheld, positions 2143-2179]
ACCCTATCTCGGTCTATTCTTTTGATTTATAAGGGATTTTGCCGATTTCGGCCTATTGGTTAAAAAATGA
GCTGATTTAACAAAAATTTAACGCGAATTAATTCTGTGGAATGTGTGTCAGTTAGGGTGTGGAAAGTCCC
CAGGCTCCCCAGCAGGCAGAAGTATGCAAAGCATGCATCTCAATTAGTCAGCAACCAGGTGTGGAAAGTC
CCCAGGCTCCCCAGCAGGCAGAAGTATGCAAAGCATGCATCTCAATTAGTCAGCAACCATAGTCCCGCCC
CTAACTCCGCCCATCCCGCCCCTAACTCCGCCCAGTTCCGCCCATTCTCCGCCCCATGGCTGACTAATTT
TTTTTATTTATGCAGAGGCCGAGGCCGCCTCTGCCTCTGAGCTATTCCAGAAGTAGTGAGGAGGCTTTTT
TGGAGGCCTAGGCTTTTGCAAAAAGCTCCCGGGAGCTTGTATATCCATTTTCGGATCTGATCAAGAGACA
GGATGAGGATCGTTTCGCATGATTGAACAAGATGGATTGCACGCAGGTTCTCCGGCCGCTTGGGTGGAGA
GGCTATTCGGCTATGACTGGGCACAACAGACAATCGGCTGCTCTGATGCCGCCGTGTTCCGGCTGTCAGC
GCAGGGGCGCCCGGTTCTTTTTGTCAAGACCGACCTGTCCGGTGCCCTGAATGAACTGCAGGACGAGGCA
GCGCGGCTATCGTGGCTGGCCACGACGGGCGTTCCTTGCGCAGCTGTGCTCGACGTTGTCACTGAAGCGG
GAAGGGACTGGCTGCTATTGGGCGAAGTGCCGGGGCAGGATCTCCTGTCATCTCACCTTGCTCCTGCCGA
GAAAGTATCCATCATGGCTGATGCAATGCGGCGGCTGCATACGCTTGATCCGGCTACCTGCCCATTCGAC
CACCAAGCGAAACATCGCATCGAGCGAGCACGTACTCGGATGGAAGCCGGTCTTGTCGATCAGGATGATC
TGGACGAAGAGCATCAGGGGCTCGCGCCAGCCGAACTGTTCGCCAGGCTCAAGGCGCGCATGCCCGACGG
CGAGGATCTCGTCGTGACCCATGGCGATGCCTGCTTGCCGAATATCATGGTGGAAAATGGCCGCTTTTCT
GGATTCATCGACTGTGGCCGGCTGGGTGTGGCGGACCGCTATCAGGACATAGCGTTGGCTACCCGTGATA
TTGCTGAAGAGCTTGGCGGCGAATGGGCTGACCGCTTCCTCGTGCTTTACGGTATCGCCGCTCCCGATTC
GCAGCGCATCGCCTTCTATCGCCTTCTTGACGAGTTCTTCTGAGCGGGACTCTGGGGTTCGAAATGACCG
ACCAAGCGACGCCCAACCTGCCATCACGAGATTTCGATTCCACCGCCGCCTTCTATGAAAGGTTGGGCTT
CGGAATCGTTTTCCGGGACGCCGGCTGGATGATCCTCCAGCGCGGGGATCTCATGCTGGAGTTCTTCGCC
CACCCCAACTTGTTTATTGCAGCTTATAATGGTTACAAATAAAGCAATAGCATCACAAATTTCACAAATA
AAGCATTTTTTTCACTGCATTCTAGTTGTGGTTTGTCCAAACTCATCAATGTATCTTATCATGTCTGTAT
ACCGTCGACCTCTAGCTAGAGCTTGGCGTAATCATGGTCATAGCTGTTTCCTGTGTGAAATTGTTATCCG
CTCACAATTCCACACAACATACGAGCCGGAAGCATAAAGTGTAAAGCCTGGGGTGCCTAATGAGTGAGCT
AACTCACATTAATTGCGTTGCGCTCACTGCCCGCTTTCCAGTCGGGAAACCTGTCGTGCCAGCTGCATTA
ATGAATCGGCCAACGCGCGGGGAGAGGCGGTTTGCGTATTGGGCGCTCTTCCGCTTCCTCGCTCACTGAC
TCGCTGCGCTCGGTCGTTCGGCTGCGGCGAGCGGTATCAGCTCACTCAAAGGCGGTAATACGGTTATCCA
CAGAATCAGGGGATAACGCAGGAAAGAACATGTGAGCAAAAGGCCAGCAAAAGGCCAGGAACCGTAAAAA
GGCCGCGTTGCTGGCGTTTTTCCATAGGCTCCGCCCCCCTGACGAGCATCACAAAAATCGACGCTCAAGT
CAGAGGTGGCGAAACCCGACAGGACTATAAAGATACCAGGCGTTTCCCCCTGGAAGCTCCCTCGTGCGCT
CTCCTGTTCCGACCCTGCCGCTTACCGGATACCTGTCCGCCTTTCTCCCTTCGGGAAGCGTGGCGCTTTC
TCATAGCTCACGCTGTAGGTATCTCAGTTCGGTGTAGGTCGTTCGCTCCAAGCTGGGCTGTGTGCACGAA
CCCCCCGTTCAGCCCGACCGCTGCGCCTTATCCGGTAACTATCGTCTTGAGTCCAACCCGGTAAGACACG
ACTTATCGCCACTGGCAGCAGCCACTGGTAACAGGATTAGCAGAGCGAGGTATGTAGGCGGTGCTACAGA
GTTCTTGAAGTGGTGGCCTAACTACGGCTACACTAGAAGAACAGTATTTGGTATCTGCGCTCTGCTGAAG
CCAGTTACCTTCGGAAAAAGAGTTGGTAGCTCTTGATCCGGCAAACAAACCACCGCTGGTAGCGGTGGTT
TTTTTGTTTGCAAGCAGCAGATTACGCGCAGAAAAAAAGGATCTCAAGAAGATCCTTTGATCTTTTCTAC
GGGGTCTGACGCTCAGTGGAACGAAAACTCACGTTAAGGGATTTTGGTCATGAGATTATCAAAAAGGATC
TTCACCTAGATCCTTTTAAATTAAAAATGAAGTTTTAAATCAATCTAAAGTATATATGAGTAAACTTGGT
CTGACAGTTACCAATGCTTAATCAGTGAGGCACCTATCTCAGCGATCTGTCTATTTCGTTCATCCATAGT
TGCCTGACTCCCCGTCGTGTAGATAACTACGATACGGGAGGGCTTACCATCTGGCCCCAGTGCTGCAATG
ATACCGCGAGACCCACGCTCACCGGCTCCAGATTTATCAGCAATAAACCAGCCAGCCGGAAGGGCCGAGC
GCAGAAGTGGTCCTGCAACTTTATCCGCCTCCATCCAGTCTATTAATTGTTGCCGGGAAGCTAGAGTAAG
TAGTTCGCCAGTTAATAGTTTGCGCAACGTTGTTGCCATTGCTACAGGCATCGTGGTGTCACGCTCGTCG
TTTGGTATGGCTTCATTCAGCTCCGGTTCCCAACGATCAAGGCGAGTTACATGATCCCCCATGTTGTGCA
AAAAAGCGGTTAGCTCCTTCGGTCCTCCGATCGTTGTCAGAAGTAAGTTGGCCGCAGTGTTATCACTCAT
GGTTATGGCAGCACTGCATAATTCTCTTACTGTCATGCCATCCGTAAGATGCTTTTCTGTGACTGGTGAG
TACTCAACCAAGTCATTCTGAGAATAGTGTATGCGGCGACCGAGTTGCTCTTGCCCGGCGTCAATACGGG
ATAATACCGCGCCACATAGCAGAACTTTAAAAGTGCTCATCATTGGAAAACGTTCTTCGGGGCGAAAACT
CTCAAGGATCTTACCGCTGTTGAGATCCAGTTCGATGTAACCCACTCGTGCACCCAACTGATCTTCAGCA
TCTTTTACTTTCACCAGCGTTTCTGGGTGAGCAAAAACAGGAAGGCAAAATGCCGCAAAAAAGGGAATAA
GGGCGACACGGAAATGTTGAATACTCATACTCTTCCTTTTTCAATATTATTGAAGCATTTATCAGGGTTA
TTGTCTCATGAGCGGATACATATTTGAATGTATTTAGAAAAATAAACAAATAGGGGTTCCGCGCACATTT
CCCCGAAAAGTGCCACCTGACGTCGACGGATCGGGAGATCTCCCGATCCCCTATGGTGCACTCTCAGTAC
AATCTGCTCTGATGCCGCATAGTTAAGCCAGTATCTGCTCCCTGCTTGTGTGTTGGAGGTCGCTGAGTAG
TGCGCGAGCAAAATTTAAGCTACAACAAGGCAAGGCTTGACCGACAATTGCATGAAGA
